Addgene plasmid #109243: pTHSSe_45
Purpose: pSC101 var3 BbsI cloning vector
Depositing lab: Christopher Voigt. Depositing organization: Massachusetts Institute of Technology. Publication: Engineered promoters enable constant gene expression at any copy number in bacteria. Segall-Shapiro TH, Sontag ED, Voigt CA. Nat Biotechnol. 2018 Mar 19. pii: nbt.4111. doi: 10.1038/nbt.4111. PubMed 29553576.
Backbone
  Vector backbone: unknown
  Vector type: Bacterial Expression
Growth in bacteria
  Bacterial resistance: Ampicillin, 100 μg/mL
  Growth temperature: 37°C
  Growth strain: DH5alpha
  Copy number: High Copy
Gene/Insert
  Gene/Insert name: sfGFP
  Species: Synthetic
  Promoter: PJ23105
  Cloning method: Gibson Cloning
Terms and licenses: Academic/Nonprofit Terms; Industry Terms: Not Available to Industry
How to cite: pTHSSe_45 was a gift from Christopher Voigt (Addgene plasmid # 109243 ; http://n2t.net/addgene:109243 ; RRID:Addgene_109243)
