[The description below was written by a language model from this plasmid's Addgene catalogue record and pLannotate feature annotations shown in this document.]
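Description:
pTHSSe_45 is a 4.6 kb bacterial plasmid described in its catalogue entry as a pSC101 "var3" BbsI cloning vector, listed under bacterial expression, with the parental backbone recorded as unknown. It replicates from a pSC101 origin together with the Rep101 (RepA) initiator protein that this origin requires. Wild-type pSC101 is a low-copy replicon, but the record lists this plasmid as high copy, which fits "var3" denoting a copy-number variant of the replicon; the record does not say what change underlies it. Selection is by ampicillin, through a β-lactamase gene driven by its own promoter on the opposite strand from the reporter cassette.

The payload is a synthetic superfolder GFP reporter unit. The catalogue names the constitutive promoter PJ23105. The automated annotation instead flags a short fragment matching J23119, which probably reflects the sequence similarity among members of this promoter family rather than a different part. Between the promoter and the coding sequence lies the sTRSV hammerhead ribozyme, a self-cleaving element commonly used as an insulator that trims the 5′ end of the transcript so that expression is less dependent on the upstream promoter context. Downstream, the rrnB T1 and T7Te terminators stop transcription, and a his operon terminator and another putative terminator flank the region, isolating it from the backbone. BioBrick prefix and suffix scars are also present. The BbsI sites named in the purpose are not annotated in the feature table, so their positions, and what they would replace on cloning, are not stated. The associated study concerns promoters that hold expression constant across copy number, so this vector plausibly serves as one member of a set of backbones with differing copy numbers.
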