Features (pLannotate 1.2.2; 13 found; start..end, strand, type, name):
     27..45      +  promoter       J23119(SpeI) promoter (fragment): bacterial promoter (Registry of Standard Biological Parts BBa J23119) modified to end with an SpeI site
     63..112     +  misc_RNA       sTRSV HHRz: hammerhead ribozyme from the tobacco ringspot virus satellite RNA (Khvorova et al., 2003)
    155..868     +  CDS            Superfolder GFP: Superfolder GFP is a basic (constitutively fluorescent) green fluorescent protein published in 2005, derived from Aequorea victoria. It is reported to be a very rapidly-maturing weak dimer.
    888..959     +  terminator     rrnB T1 terminator: transcription terminator T1 from the E. coli rrnB gene
    975..1002    +  terminator     T7Te terminator: phage T7 early transcription terminator
   1021..1041    +  misc_feature   BioBrick suffix: universal suffix for all parts
   1042..1099    +  terminator     his operon terminator: This putative transcriptin terminator from the E. coli his operon has a 2-bp deletion introduced during synthesis. Its efficiency has not been determined.
   1674..1896    +  rep_origin     pSC101 ori: low-copy replication origin that requires the Rep101 protein
   1944..2894    +  CDS            Rep101: RepA protein needed for replication with the pSC101 origin; rep101
   3508..4368    -  CDS            AmpR: β-lactamase; bla; confers resistance to ampicillin, carbenicillin, and related antibiotics
   4369..4473    -  promoter       AmpR promoter: bla
   4563..4606    -  terminator     bacterial terminator: putative bacterial transcription terminator
   4609..4630    +  misc_feature   BioBrick prefix: BioBrick prefix for parts that do not start with "ATG"
>Addgene plasmid #109243 | pTHSSe_45 | addgene full sequence | sequence record 210098 | Addgene NGS Result
GGAGGTGTCTTCGGCGCGCCTTTACGGCTAGCTCAGTCCTAGGTACTATGCTAGCAAGGTAGCTGTCACC
GGATGTGCTTTCCGGTCTGATGAGTCCGTGAGGACGAAACAGCCTCTACAAATAATTTTGTTTAATCACA
CAGGAAAGTACTAGATGAGCAAAGGAGAAGAACTTTTCACTGGAGTTGTCCCAATTCTTGTTGAATTAGA
TGGTGATGTTAATGGGCACAAATTTTCTGTCCGTGGAGAGGGTGAAGGTGATGCTACAAACGGAAAACTC
ACCCTTAAATTTATTTGCACTACTGGAAAACTACCTGTTCCGTGGCCAACACTTGTCACTACTCTGACCT
ATGGTGTTCAATGCTTTTCCCGTTATCCGGATCACATGAAACGGCATGACTTTTTCAAGAGTGCCATGCC
CGAAGGTTATGTACAGGAACGCACTATATCTTTCAAAGATGACGGGACCTACAAGACGCGTGCTGAAGTC
AAGTTTGAAGGTGATACCCTTGTTAATCGTATCGAGTTAAAGGGTATTGATTTTAAAGAAGATGGAAACA
TTCTTGGACACAAACTCGAGTACAACTTTAACTCACACAATGTATACATCACGGCAGACAAACAAAAGAA
TGGAATCAAAGCTAACTTCAAAATTCGCCACAACGTTGAAGATGGTTCCGTTCAACTAGCAGACCATTAT
CAACAAAATACTCCAATTGGCGATGGCCCTGTCCTTTTACCAGACAACCATTACCTGTCGACACAATCTG
TCCTTTCGAAAGATCCCAACGAAAAGCGTGACCACATGGTCCTTCTTGAGTTTGTAACTGCTGCTGGGAT
TACACATGGCATGGATGAGCTCTACAAATAATACTAGAGCCAGGCATCAAATAAAACGAAAGGCTCAGTC
GAAAGACTGGGCCTTTCGTTTTATCTGTTGTTTGTCGGTGAACGCTCTCTACTAGAGTCACACTGGCTCA
CCTTCGGGTGGGCCTTTCTGCGTTTATAGAAGACATCGCTTACTAGTAGCGGCCGCTGCAGTCCGGCAAA
AAAGGGCAAGGTGTCACCACCCTGCCCTTTTTCTTTAAAACCGAAAAGATTACTTCGCGTTATGCAGGCT
TCCTCGCTCACTGACTCGCTGCGCTCGGTCGTTCGGCTGCGGCGAGCGGTATCAGCTCACTCAAAGGCGG
TAATGACAGTAAGACGGGTAAGCCTGTTGATGATACCGCTGCCTTACTGGGTGCATTAGCCAGTCTGAAT
GACCTGTCACGGGATAATCCGAAGTGGTCAGACTGGAAAATCAGAGGGCAGGAACTGCTGAACAGCAAAA
AGTCAGATAGCACCACATAGCAGACCCGCCATAAAACGCCCTGAGAAGCCCGTGACGGGCTTTTCTTGTA
TTATGGGTAGTTTCCTTGCATGAATCCATAAAAGGCGCCTGTAGTGCCATTTACCCCCATTCACTGCCAG
AGCCGTGAGCGCAGCGAACTGAATGTCACGAAAAAGACAGCGACTCAGGTGCCTGATGGTCGGAGACAAA
AGGAATATTCAGCGATTTGCCCGAGCTTGCGAGGGTGCTACTTAAGCCTTTAGGGTTTTAAGGTCTGTTT
TGTAGAGGAGCAAACAGCGTTTGCGACATCCTTTTGTAATACTGCGGAACTGACTAAAGTAGTGAGTTAT
ACACAGGGCTGGGATCTATTCTTTTTATCTTTTTTTATTCTTTCTTTATTCTATAAATTATAACCACTTG
AATATAAACAAAAAAAACACACAAAGGTCTAGCGGAATTTACAGAGGGTCTAGCAGAATTTACAAGTTTT
CCAGCAAAGGTCTAGCAGAATTTACAGATACCCACAACTCAAAGGAAAAGGACTAGTAATTATCATTGAC
TAGCCCATCTCAATTGGTATAGTGATTAAAATCACCTAGACCAATTGAGATGTATGTCTGAATTAGTTGT
TTTCAAAGCAAATGAACTAGCGATTAGTCGCTATGACTTAACGGAGCATGAAACCAAGCTAATTTTATGC
TGTGTGGCACTACTCAACCCCACGATTGAAAACCCTACAAGGAAAGAACGGACGGTATCGTTCACTTATA
ACCAATACGCTCAGATGATGAACATCAGTAGGGAAAATGCTTATGGTGTATTAGCTAAAGCAACCAGAGA
GCTGATGACGAGAACTGTGGAAATCAGGAATCCTTTGGTTAAAGGCTTTAAGATTTTCCAGTGGACAAAC
TATGCCAAGTTCTCAAGCGAAAAATTAGAATTAGTTTTTAGTGAAGAGATATTGCCTTATCTTTTCCAGT
TAAAAAAATTCATAAAATATAATCTGGAACATGTTAAGTCTTTTGAAAACAAATACTCTATGAGGATTTA
TGAGTGGTTATTAAAAGAACTAACACAAAAGAAAACTCACAAGGCAAATATAGAGATTAGCCTTGATGAA
TTTAAGTTCATGTTAATGCTTGAAAATAACTACCATGAGTTTAAAAGGCTTAACCAATGGGTTTTGAAAC
CAATAAGTAAAGATTTAAACACTTACAGCAATATGAAATTGGTGGTTGATAAGCGAGGCCGCCCGACTGA
TACGTTGATTTTCCAAGTTGAACTAGATAGACAAATGGATCTCGTAACCGAACTTGAGAACAACCAGATA
AAAATGAATGGTGACAAAATACCAACAACCATTACATCAGATTCCTACCTACATAACGGACTAAGAAAAA
CACTACACGATGCTTTAACTGCAAAAATTCAGCTCACCAGTTTTGAGGCAAAATTTTTGAGTGACATGCA
AAGTAAGTATGATCTCAATGGTTCGTTCTCATGGCTCACGCAAAAACAACGAACCACACTAGAGAACATA
CTGGCTAAATACGGAAGGATCTGAGGTTCTTATGGCTCTTGTATCTATCAGTGAAGCATCAAGACTAACA
AACAAAAGTAGAACAACTGTTCACCGTTACATATCAAAGGGAAAACTGTCCATATGCACAGATGAAAACG
GTGTAAAAAAGATAGATACATCAGAGCTTTTACGAGTTTTTGGTGCATTCAAAGCTGTTCACCATGAACA
GATCGACAATGTAACAGATGAACAGCATGTAACACCTAATAGAACAGGTGAAACCAGTAAAACAAAGCAA
CTAGAACATGAAATTGAACACCTGAGACAACTTGTTACAGCTCAACAGTCACACATAGACAGCCTGAAAC
AGGCGATGCTGCTTATCGAATCAAAGCTGCCGACAACACGGGAGCCAGTGACGCCTCCCGTGGGGAAAAA
ATCATGGCAATTCTGGAAGAAATAGCGCTTTCAGCCGGCAAACCGGCTGAAGCCGGATCTGCGATTCTGA
TAACAAACTAGCAACACCAGAACAGCCCGTTTGCGGGCAGCAAAACCCGTACCGATTATCAAAAAGGATC
TTCACCTAGATCCTTTTAAATTAAAAATGAAGTTTTAAATCAATCTAAAGTATATATGAGTAAACTTGGT
CTGACAGTTACCAATGCTTAATCAGTGAGGCACCTATCTCAGCGATCTGTCTATTTCGTTCATCCATAGT
TGCCTGACTCCCCGTCGTGTAGATAACTACGATACGGGAGGGCTTACCATCTGGCCCCAGTGCTGCAATG
ATACCGCGAGAACCACGCTCACCGGCTCCAGATTTATCAGCAATAAACCAGCCAGCCGGAAGGGCCGAGC
GCAGAAGTGGTCCTGCAACTTTATCCGCCTCCATCCAGTCTATTAATTGTTGCCGGGAAGCTAGAGTAAG
TAGTTCGCCAGTTAATAGTTTGCGCAACGTTGTTGCCATTGCTACAGGCATCGTGGTGTCACGCTCGTCG
TTTGGTATGGCTTCATTCAGCTCCGGTTCCCAACGATCAAGGCGAGTTACATGATCCCCCATGTTGTGCA
AAAAAGCGGTTAGCTCCTTCGGTCCTCCGATCGTTGTCAGAAGTAAGTTGGCCGCAGTGTTATCACTCAT
GGTTATGGCAGCACTGCATAATTCTCTTACTGTCATGCCATCCGTAAGATGCTTTTCTGTGACTGGTGAG
TACTCAACCAAGTCATTCTGAGAATAGTGTATGCGGCGACCGAGTTGCTCTTGCCCGGCGTCAATACGGG
ATAATACCGCGCCACATAGCAGAACTTTAAAAGTGCTCATCATTGGAAAACGTTCTTCGGGGCGAAAACT
CTCAAGGATCTTACCGCTGTTGAGATCCAGTTCGATATAACCCACTCGTGCACCCAACTGATCTTCAGCA
TCTTTTACTTTCACCAGCGTTTCTGGGTGAGCAAAAACAGGAAGGCAAAATGCCGCAAAAAAGGGAATAA
GGGCGACACGGAAATGTTGAATACTCATACTCTTCCTTTTTCAATATTATTGAAGCATTTATCAGGGTTA
TTGTCTCATGAGCGGATACATATTTGAATGTATTTAGAAAAATAAACAAATAGGGGTTCCGCGCACATTT
CCCCGAAAAGTGCCACCTGACGTCTAAGAAACCATTATTATCATGACATTAACCTATAAAAATAGGCGTA
TCACGAGGCAGAATTTCAGATAAAAAAAATCCTTAGCTTTCGCTAAGGATGATTTCTGGAATTCGCGGCC
GCTTCTAGAG
